>Addgene plasmid #88678 | pDONR223-ZNF76 | addgene full sequence | sequence record 401519 | Addgene NGS Result
CAAATAATGATTTTATTTTGACTGATAGTGACCTGTTCGTTGCAACAAATTGATGAGCAATGCTTTTTTA
TAATGCCAACTTTGTACAAAAAAGTTGGCATGGAGAGCTTGGGGCTGCACACGGTGACCCTTAGTGATGG
GACAACAGCCTACGTCCAGCAAGCTGTCAAAGGAGAGAAGCTTCTTGAAGGGCAGGTGATCCAGCTCGAG
GATGGGACCACCGCATACATTCACCAGGTGACGGTACAGAAAGAAGCTCTCTCCTTTGAGGATGGTCAGC
CTGTGCAGCTGGAAGATGGCAGCATGGCTTACATACACCGCACACCCAGAGAAGGCTATGACCCCAGCAC
CCTGGAAGCCGTCCAACTGGAAGATGGCTCCACTGCCTACATTCACCACCCTGTGGCTGTGCCATCGGAG
AGCACCATCCTGGCCGTACAGACAGAGGTGGGCTTGGAGGACCTGGCAGCAGAGGATGATGAGGGCTTCA
GTGCAGACGCAGTGGTGGCCCTGGAGCAGTATGCCAGCAAGGTTCTTCATGACAGCCAGATTCCCCGTAA
TGGAAAAGGGCAGCAAGTTGGAGACAGAGCATTCCGCTGTGGCTACAAGGGCTGTGGGCGTCTCTACACC
ACCGCTCATCACTTAAAGGTGCATGAACGAGCTCATACAGGTGACCGTCCATACAGATGTGACTTCCCCA
GCTGTGGAAAGGCCTTTGCCACAGGCTATGGACTGAAGAGCCACGTTCGTACCCACACTGGTGAGAAACC
ATACAAGTGCCCAGAGGAGCTGTGCAGCAAGGCCTTCAAGACCTCAGGAGACCTGCAGAAGCATGTCCGT
ACCCACACTGGTGAACGCCCGTTCCAGTGCCCTTTTGAGGGCTGTGGCCGCTCCTTCACCACATCTAACA
TCCGCAAGGTACATGTGCGCACCCACACAGGCGAGAGGCCCTACACCTGCCCGGAGCCCCACTGTGGCCG
CGGCTTCACCAGCGCCACCAACTATAAGAATCACGTGCGCATCCACACAGGGGAGAAGCCATACGTTTGC
ACGGTGCCAGGCTGCGGGAAACGCTTCACCGAGTACTCGAGCTTGTATAAGCACCACGTGGTGCACACAC
ACTGCAAGCCCTACACCTGCAGCACCTGCGGCAAGACCTACCGGCAGACCTCCACCTTGGCCATGCACAA
GCGCAGTGCCCATGGCGAGCTGGAGGCCACGGAGGAGAGTGAGCAGGCCCTCTATGAGCAGCAGCAACTT
GAGGCCGCCTCTGCAGCCGAGGAGAGTCCGCCACCCAAACGACCCCGGATAGCTTACCTTTCGGAGGTGA
AGGAAGAGAGAGATGACATCCCAGCCCAGGTGGCGATGGTGACTGAAGAAGATGGGGCCCCCCAGGTGGC
TCTGATCACTCAGGATGGTGCCCAGCAGGTCAGCCTGTCCCCGGAAGACCTGCAGGCCCTGGGGAGTGCC
ATCAGTATGGTCACCCAGCACGGCAGCACCACCCTCACCATCCCCAGTCCTGATGCCGACCTGGCCACAT
CTGGCACACATACAGTCACCATGGTCAGCGCCGATGGCACCCAGACGCAGCCCGTCACAATCATTACCTC
TGGGGCTGTGGTGGCTGAGGACTCAAGTGTAGCATCTCTTCGTCATCAACAGGTGGCACTGTTGGCCACA
GCCAACGGAACGCACATTGCAGTGCAGCTGGAGGAACAGCAGACCTTAGAGGAGGCCATCAATGTGGCCA
CTGCGGCCATGCAGCAAGGGGCTGTGACCCTGGAGACAACAGTGTCGGAGAGTGGCTGCTGCCCAACTTT
CTTGTACAAAGTTGGCATTATAAGAAAGCATTGCTTATCAATTTGTTGCAACGAACAGGTCACTATCAGT
CAAAATAAAATCATTATTTGCCATCCAGCTGATATCCCCTATAGTGAGTCGTATTACATGGTCATAGCTG
TTTCCTGGCAGCTCTGGCCCGTGTCTCAAAATCTCTGATGTTACATTGCACAAGATAAAAATATATCATC
ATGCCTCCTCTAGACCAGCCAGGACAGAAATGCCTCGACTTCGCTGCTACCCAAGGTTGCCGGGTGACGC
ACACCGTGGAAACGGATGAAGGCACGAACCCAGTGGACATAAGCCTGTTCGGTTCGTAAGCTGTAATGCA
AGTAGCGTATGCGCTCACGCAACTGGTCCAGAACCTTGACCGAACGCAGCGGTGGTAACGGCGCAGTGGC
GGTTTTCATGGCTTGTTATGACTGTTTTTTTGGGGTACAGTCTATGCCTCGGGCATCCAAGCAGCAAGCG
CGTTACGCCGTGGGTCGATGTTTGATGTTATGGAGCAGCAACGATGTTACGCAGCAGGGCAGTCGCCCTA
AAACAAAGTTAAACATTATGAGGGAAGCGGTGATCGCCGAAGTATCGACTCAACTATCAGAGGTAGTTGG
CGTCATCGAGCGCCATCTCGAACCGACGTTGCTGGCCGTACATTTGTACGGCTCCGCAGTGGATGGCGGC
CTGAAGCCACACAGTGATATTGATTTGCTGGTTACGGTGACCGTAAGGCTTGATGAAACAACGCGGCGAG
CTTTGATCAACGACCTTTTGGAAACTTCGGCTTCCCCTGGAGAGAGCGAGATTCTCCGCGCTGTAGAAGT
CACCATTGTTGTGCACGACGACATCATTCCGTGGCGTTATCCAGCTAAGCGCGAACTGCAATTTGGAGAA
TGGCAGCGCAATGACATTCTTGCAGGTATCTTCGAGCCAGCCACGATCGACATTGATCTGGCTATCTTGC
TGACAAAAGCAAGAGAACATAGCGTTGCCTTGGTAGGTCCAGCGGCGGAGGAACTCTTTGATCCGGTTCC
TGAACAGGATCTATTTGAGGCGCTAAATGAAACCTTAACGCTATGGAACTCGCCGCCCGACTGGGCTGGC
GATGAGCGAAATGTAGTGCTTACGTTGTCCCGCATTTGGTACAGCGCAGTAACCGGCAAAATCGCGCCGA
AGGATGTCGCTGCCGACTGGGCAATGGAGCGCCTGCCGGCCCAGTATCAGCCCGTCATACTTGAAGCTAG
ACAGGCTTATCTTGGACAAGAAGAAGATCGCTTGGCCTCGCGCGCAGATCAGTTGGAAGAATTTGTCCAC
TACGTGAAAGGCGAGATCACCAAGGTAGTCGGCAAATAACCCTCGAGCCACCCATGACCAAAATCCCTTA
ACGTGAGTTACGCGTCGTTCCACTGAGCGTCAGACCCCGTAGAAAAGATCAAAGGATCTTCTTGAGATCC
TTTTTTTCTGCGCGTAATCTGCTGCTTGCAAACAAAAAAACCACCGCTACCAGCGGTGGTTTGTTTGCCG
GATCAAGAGCTACCAACTCTTTTTCCGAAGGTAACTGGCTTCAGCAGAGCGCAGATACCAAATACTGTTC
TTCTAGTGTAGCCGTAGTTAGGCCACCACTTCAAGAACTCTGTAGCACCGCCTACATACCTCGCTCTGCT
AATCCTGTTACCAGTGGCTGCTGCCAGTGGCGATAAGTCGTGTCTTACCGGGTTGGACTCAAGACGATAG
TTACCGGATAAGGCGCAGCGGTCGGGCTGAACGGGGGGTTCGTGCACACAGCCCAGCTTGGAGCGAACGA
CCTACACCGAACTGAGATACCTACAGCGTGAGCTATGAGAAAGCGCCACGCTTCCCGAAGGGAGAAAGGC
GGACAGGTATCCGGTAAGCGGCAGGGTCGGAACAGGAGAGCGCACGAGGGAGCTTCCAGGGGGAAACGCC
TGGTATCTTTATAGTCCTGTCGGGTTTCGCCACCTCTGACTTGAGCGTCGATTTTTGTGATGCTCGTCAG
GGGGGCGGAGCCTATGGAAAAACGCCAGCAACGCGGCCTTTTTACGGTTCCTGGCCTTTTGCTGGCCTTT
TGCTCACATGTTCTTTCCTGCGTTATCCCCTGATTCTGTGGATAACCGTATTACCGCCTTTGAGTGAGCT
GATACCGCTCGCCGCAGCCGAACGACCGAGCGCAGCGAGTCAGTGAGCGAGGAAGCGGAAGAGCGCCCAA
TACGCAAACCGCCTCTCCCCGCGCGTTGGCCGATTCATTAATGCAGCTGGCACGACAGGTTTCCCGACTG
GAAAGCGGGCAGTGAGCGCAACGCAATTAATACGCGTACCGCTAGCCAGGAAGAGTTTGTAGAAACGCAA
AAAGGCCATCCGTCAGGATGGCCTTCTGCTTAGTTTGATGCCTGGCAGTTTATGGCGGGCGTCCTGCCCG
CCACCCTCCGGGCCGTTGCTTCACAACGTTCAAATCCGCTCCCGGCGGATTTGTCCTACTCAGGAGAGCG
TTCACCGACAAACAACAGATAAAACGAAAGGCCCAGTCTTCCGACTGAGCCTTTCGTTTTATTTGATGCC
TGGCAGTTCCCTACTCTCGCGTTAACGCTAGCATGGATGTTTTCCCAGTCACGACGTTGTAAAACGACGG
CCAGTCTTAAGCTCGGGCCC
Features (pLannotate 1.2.2; 12 found; start..end, strand, type, name):
      2..97      +  protein_bind   attL3: mutant version of attL; recombination site for the Gateway® LR reaction LR Clonase™
    100..1809    +  CDS            ZNF76: ZNF76_HUMAN - Also known as D6S229E, ZNF523. Experimental evidence at protein level: Swiss-Prot protein existence level 1. May be involved in transcriptional regulation. From Homo sapiens (Human).
   1812..1910    -  protein_bind   attL2: mutant version of attL; recombination site for the Gateway® LR reaction LR Clonase™
   1928..1946    -  promoter       T7 promoter: promoter for bacteriophage T7 RNA polymerase
   2136..2159    +  promoter       Pc promoter (fragment): intI1 (promoter lies within the coding sequence); class 1 integron promoter
   2335..2391    +  CDS            GmR (fragment): gentamycin acetyltransferase; aacC1; confers resistance to gentamycin
   2398..3189    +  CDS            SmR: aminoglycoside adenylyltransferase (Murphy, 1985); aadA; confers resistance to spectinomycin and streptomycin
   3282..3870    +  rep_origin     ori: high-copy-number ColE1/pMB1/pBR322/pUC origin of replication
   4053..4145    +  CDS            lacI (fragment): lac repressor; lacI; The lac repressor binds to the lac operator to inhibit transcription in E. coli. This inhibition can be relieved by adding lactose or isopropyl-β-D-thiogalactopyranoside (IPTG).
   4200..4227    -  terminator     rrnB T2 terminator: transcription terminator T2 from the E. coli rrnB gene
   4359..4402    +  terminator     rrnB T1 terminator: Escherichia coli rrnB; transcription terminator T1 from the E. coli rrnB gene
   4449..4485    -  CDS            lacZα (fragment): LacZα fragment of β-galactosidase; lacZ fragment
