[The description below was written by a language model from this plasmid's Addgene catalogue record and pLannotate feature annotations shown in this document.]
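Description:
pDONR223-ZNF76 is a Gateway entry-type clone built on the Invitrogen pDONR223 donor backbone, carrying the open reading frame of the human zinc finger transcription factor ZNF76 (also known as ZNF523 or D6S229E). It is a bacterial cloning plasmid of about 4.5 kb that replicates at high copy from a ColE1/pUC-type origin. It is selected with spectinomycin through the aadA aminoglycoside adenylyltransferase gene, which appears to be driven by a class 1 integron Pc promoter fragment lying upstream. Short annotated fragments of a gentamicin resistance gene, lacI and lacZα are backbone remnants rather than functional units, and the rrnB T1 and T2 terminators upstream of the cloning site insulate the insert from read-through transcription.

The roughly 1.7 kb ZNF76 coding sequence is flanked by two attL recombination sites. The automated annotation labels them attL3 and attL2; the first would conventionally be attL1 in this backbone, but the record does not resolve this. These sites allow the ORF to be moved by an LR Clonase reaction into any compatible Gateway destination vector. The last nucleotide of the stop codon has been removed, so the ORF reads through into the downstream att site and can be fused to C-terminal tags or reporters supplied by the destination vector. No eukaryotic promoter is present. The only nearby promoter is a T7 promoter beyond the downstream att site, oriented antisense to the ORF, so the plasmid is a shuttle source rather than an expression construct.

The clone belongs to the ORFeome-derived subset of the Human TFome collection, a library of human transcription factors assembled for cell fate engineering and transcription factor overexpression screens.
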