Addgene plasmid #88678: pDONR223-ZNF76
Purpose: Donor Vector containing ZNF76 transcription factor, part of the Human TFome Collection
Depositing lab: Marc Vidal. Depositing organization: Dana-Farber Cancer Institute. Publication: A comprehensive library of human transcription factors for cell fate engineering. Ng AHM, Khoshakhlagh P, Rojo Arias JE, Pasquini G, Wang K, Swiersy A, Shipman SL, Appleton E, Kiaee K, Kohman RE, Vernet A, Dysart M, Leeper K, Saylor W, Huang JY, Graveline A, Taipale J, Hill DE, Vidal M, Melero-Martin JM, Busskamp V, Church GM. Nat Biotechnol. 2021 Apr;39(4):510-519. doi: 10.1038/s41587-020-0742-6. Epub 2020 Nov 30. PubMed 33257861.
Backbone
  Vector backbone: pDONR223
  Backbone manufacturer: Invitrogen
  Backbone size w/o insert (bp): 3000
  Vector type: Gateway Donor Vector
Growth in bacteria
  Bacterial resistance: Spectinomycin, 50 μg/mL
  Growth temperature: 37°C
  Growth strain: DH5alpha
  Copy number: High Copy
Gene/Insert
  Gene/Insert name: ZNF76
  Species: H. sapiens (human)
  Insert size (bp): 1713
  Mutation: Last nucleotide of stop codon removed to allow for Gateway C-terminal fusions
  Entrez Gene: ZNF76 (a.k.a. D6S229E, ZNF523, Zfp523)
  Cloning method: Gateway Cloning
  Sequencing primers: 5′ M13F(-21); 3′ M13R
Terms and licenses: Academic/Nonprofit Terms; Industry Terms: Not Available to Industry
Depositor comments: Represents the ORFeome subset of the TFome
How to cite: pDONR223-ZNF76 was a gift from Marc Vidal (Addgene plasmid # 88678 ; http://n2t.net/addgene:88678 ; RRID:Addgene_88678)
