>Addgene plasmid #88678 | pDONR223-ZNF76 | depositor partial sequence | sequence record 172282 | insert
ATGGAGAGCTTGGGGCTGCACACGGTGACCCTTAGTGATGGGACAACAGCCTACGTCCAGCAAGCTGTCA
AAGGAGAGAAGCTTCTTGAAGGGCAGGTGATCCAGCTCGAGGATGGGACCACCGCATACATTCACCAGGT
GACGGTACAGAAAGAAGCTCTCTCCTTTGAGGATGGTCAGCCTGTGCAGCTGGAAGATGGCAGCATGGCT
TACATACACCGCACACCCAGAGAAGGCTATGACCCCAGCACCCTGGAAGCCGTCCAACTGGAAGATGGCT
CCACTGCCTACATTCACCACCCTGTGGCTGTGCCATCGGAGAGCACCATCCTGGCCGTACAGACAGAGGT
GGGCTTGGAGGACCTGGCAGCAGAGGATGATGAGGGCTTCAGTGCAGACGCAGTGGTGGCCCTGGAGCAG
TATGCCAGCAAGGTTCTTCATGACAGCCAGATTCCCCGTAATGGAAAAGGGCAGCAAGTTGGAGACAGAG
CATTCCGCTGTGGCTACAAGGGCTGTGGGCGTCTCTACACCACCGCTCATCACTTAAAGGTGCATGAACG
AGCTCATACAGGTGACCGTCCATACAGATGTGACTTCCCCAGCTGTGGAAAGGCCTTTGCCACAGGCTAT
GGACTGAAGAGCCACGTTCGTACCCACACTGGTGAGAAACCATACAAGTGCCCAGAGGAGCTGTGCAGCA
AGGCCTTCAAGACCTCAGGAGACCTGCAGAAGCATGTCCGTACCCACACTGGTGAACGCCCGTTCCAGTG
CCCTTTTGAGGGCTGTGGCCGCTCCTTCACCACATCTAACATCCGCAAGGTACATGTGCGCACCCACACA
GGCGAGAGGCCCTACACCTGCCCGGAGCCCCACTGTGGCCGCGGCTTCACCAGCGCCACCAACTATAAGA
ATCACGTGCGCATCCACACAGGGGAGAAGCCATACGTTTGCACGGTGCCAGGCTGCGGGAAACGCTTCAC
CGAGTACTCGAGCTTGTATAAGCACCACGTGGTGCACACACACTGCAAGCCCTACACCTGCAGCACCTGC
GGCAAGACCTACCGGCAGACCTCCACCTTGGCCATGCACAAGCGCAGTGCCCATGGCGAGCTGGAGGCCA
CGGAGGAGAGTGAGCAGGCCCTCTATGAGCAGCAGCAACTTGAGGCCGCCTCTGCAGCCGAGGAGAGTCC
GCCACCCAAACGACCCCGGATAGCTTACCTTTCGGAGGTGAAGGAAGAGAGAGATGACATCCCAGCCCAG
GTGGCGATGGTGACTGAAGAAGATGGGGCCCCCCAGGTGGCTCTGATCACTCAGGATGGTGCCCAGCAGG
TCAGCCTGTCCCCGGAAGACCTGCAGGCCCTGGGGAGTGCCATCAGTATGGTCACCCAGCACGGCAGCAC
CACCCTCACCATCCCCAGTCCTGATGCCGACCTGGCCACATCTGGCACACATACAGTCACCATGGTCAGC
GCCGATGGCACCCAGACGCAGCCCGTCACAATCATTACCTCTGGGGCTGTGGTGGCTGAGGACTCAAGTG
TAGCATCTCTTCGTCATCAACAGGTGGCACTGTTGGCCACAGCCAACGGAACGCACATTGCAGTGCAGCT
GGAGGAACAGCAGACCTTAGAGGAGGCCATCAATGTGGCCACTGCGGCCATGCAGCAAGGGGCTGTGACC
CTGGAGACAACAGTGTCGGAGAGTGGCTGCTGA
